>Addgene plasmid #139689 | pcDNA8-Flag-LARS(1-976aa) | addgene full sequence | sequence record 307492 | Addgene NGS Result
TCGACGGATCGGGAGATCTCCCGATCCCCTATGGTGCACTCTCAGTACAATCTGCTCTGATGCCGCATAG
TTAAGCCAGTATCTGCTCCCTGCTTGTGTGTTGGAGGTCGCTGAGTAGTGCGCGAGCAAAATTTAAGCTA
CAACAAGGCAAGGCTTGACCGACAATTGCATGAAGAATCTGCTTAGGGTTAGGCGTTTTGCGCTGCTTCG
CGATGTACGGGCCAGATATACGCGTTGACATTGATTATTGACTAGTTATTAATAGTAATCAATTACGGGG
TCATTAGTTCATAGCCCATATATGGAGTTCCGCGTTACATAACTTACGGTAAATGGCCCGCCTGGCTGAC
CGCCCAACGACCCCCGCCCATTGACGTCAATAATGACGTATGTTCCCATAGTAACGCCAATAGGGACTTT
CCATTGACGTCAATGGGTGGAGTATTTACGGTAAACTGCCCACTTGGCAGTACATCAAGTGTATCATATG
CCAAGTACGCCCCCTATTGACGTCAATGACGGTAAATGGCCCGCCTGGCATTATGCCCAGTACATGACCT
TATGGGACTTTCCTACTTGGCAGTACATCTACGTATTAGTCATCGCTATTACCATGGTGATGCGGTTTTG
GCAGTACATCAATGGGCGTGGATAGCGGTTTGACTCACGGGGATTTCCAAGTCTCCACCCCATTGACGTC
AATGGGAGTTTGTTTTGGCACCAAAATCAACGGGACTTTCCAAAATGTCGTAACAACTCCGCCCCATTGA
CGCAAATGGGCGGTAGGCGTGTACGGTGGGAGGTCTATATAAGCAGAGCTCTCTGGCTAACTAGAGAACC
CACTGCTTACTGGCTTATCGAAATTAATACGACTCACTATAGGGAGACCCAAGCTTGGGGGGCGGCCGCC
ATGGATTATAAAGATGATGATGATGGATCGGATCCCATGGCGGAAAGAAAAGGAACAGCCAAAGTGGACT
TTTTGAAGAAGATTGAGAAAGAAATCCAACAGAAATGGGATACTGAGAGAGTGTTTGAGGTCAATGCATC
TAATTTAGAGAAACAGACCAGCAAGGGCAAGTATTTTGTAACCTTCCCATATCCATATATGAATGGACGC
CTTCATTTGGGACACACGTTTTCTTTATCCAAATGTGAGTTTGCTGTAGGGTACCAGCGATTGAAAGGAA
AATGTTGTCTGTTTCCCTTTGGCCTGCACTGTACTGGAATGCCTATTAAGGCATGTGCTGATAAGTTGAA
AAGAGAAATAGAGCTGTATGGTTGCCCCCCTGATTTTCCAGATGAAGAAGAGGAAGAGGAAGAAACCAGT
GTTAAAACAGAAGATATAATAATTAAGGATAAAGCTAAAGGAAAAAAGAGTAAAGCTGCTGCTAAAGCTG
GATCTTCTAAATACCAGTGGGGCATTATGAAATCCCTTGGCCTGTCTGATGAAGAGATAGTAAAATTTTC
TGAAGCAGAACATTGGCTTGATTATTTCCCGCCACTGGCTATTCAGGATTTAAAAAGAATGGGTTTGAAG
GTAGACTGGCGTCGTTCCTTCATCACCACTGATGTTAATCCTTACTATGATTCATTTGTCAGATGGCAAT
TTTTAACATTAAGAGAAAGAAACAAAATTAAATTTGGGAAGCGGTATACAATTTACTCTCCGAAAGATGG
ACAGCCTTGCATGGATCATGATAGACAAACTGGAGAGGGTGTTGGACCTCAGGAATATACTTTACTCAAA
TTGAAGGTGCTTGAGCCATACCCATCTAAATTAAGTGGCCTGAAAGGTAAAAATATTTTCTTGGTGGCTG
CTACTCTCAGACCTGAGACCATGTTTGGGCAGACAAATTGTTGGGTTCGTCCTGATATGAAGTACATTGG
ATTTGAGACGGTGAATGGTGATATATTCATCTGTACCCAAAAAGCAGCCAGGAATATGTCATACCAGGGC
TTTACCAAAGACAATGGCGTGGTGCCTGTTGTTAAGGAATTAATGGGGGAGGAAATTCTTGGTGCATCAC
TTTCTGCACCTTTAACATCATACAAGGTGATCTATGTTCTCCCAATGCTAACTATTAAGGAGGATAAAGG
CACTGGTGTGGTTACAAGTGTTCCTTCCGACTCCCCTGATGATATTGCTGCCCTCAGAGACTTGAAGAAA
AAGCAAGCCTTACGAGCAAAATATGGAATTAGAGATGACATGGTCTTGCCATTTGAGCCGGTGCCAGTCA
TTGAAATCCCAGGTTTTGGAAATCTTTCTGCTGTAACCATTTGTGATGAGTTGAAAATTCAGAGCCAGAA
TGACCGGGAAAAACTTGCAGAAGCAAAGGAGAAGATATATCTAAAAGGATTTTATGAGGGTATCATGTTG
GTGGATGGATTTAAAGGACAGAAGGTTCAAGATGTAAAGAAGACTATTCAGAAAAAGATGATTGACGCTG
GAGATGCACTTATTTACATGGAACCAGAGAAACAAGTGATGTCCAGGTCGTCAGATGAATGTGTTGTGGC
TCTGTGTGACCAGTGGTACTTGGATTATGGAGAAGAGAATTGGAAGAAACAGACATCTCAGTGCTTGAAG
AACCTGGAAACATTCTGTGAGGAGACCAGGAGGAATTTTGAAGCCACCTTAGGTTGGCTACAAGAACATG
CTTGCTCAAGAACTTATGGTCTAGGCACTCACCTGCCTTGGGATGAGCAGTGGCTGATTGAATCACTTTC
TGACTCCACTATTTACATGGCATTTTACACAGTTGCACACCTATTGCAGGGGGGTAACTTGCATGGACAG
GCAGAGTCTCCGCTGGGCATTAGACCGCAACAGATGACCAAGGAAGTTTGGGATTATGTTTTCTTCAAGG
AGGCTCCATTTCCTAAGACTCAGATTGCAAAGGAAAAATTAGATCAGTTAAAGCAGGAGTTTGAATTCTG
GTATCCTGTTGATCTTCGCGTCTCTGGCAAGGATCTTGTTCCAAATCATCTTTCATATTACCTTTATAAT
CATGTGGCTATGTGGCCGGAACAAAGTGACAAATGGCCTACAGCTGTGAGAGCAAATGGACATCTCCTCC
TGAACTCTGAGAAGATGTCAAAATCCACAGGCAACTTCCTCACTTTGACCCAAGCTATTGACAAATTTTC
AGCAGATGGAATGCGTTTGGCTCTGGCTGATGCTGGTGACACTGTAGAAGATGCCAACTTTGTGGAAGCC
ATGGCAGATGCAGGTATTCTCCGTCTGTACACCTGGGTAGAGTGGGTGAAAGAAATGGTTGCCAACTGGG
ACAGCCTAAGAAGTGGTCCTGCCAGCACTTTCAATGATAGAGTTTTTGCCAGTGAATTGAATGCAGGAAT
TATAAAAACAGATCAAAACTATGAAAAGATGATGTTTAAAGAAGCTTTGAAAACAGGGTTTTTTGAGTTT
CAGGCCGCAAAAGATAAGTACCGTGAATTGGCTGTGGAAGGGATGCACAGAGAACTTGTGTTCCGGTTTA
TTGAAGTTCAGACACTTCTCCTCGCTCCATTCTGTCCACATTTGTGTGAGCACATCTGGACACTCCTGGG
AAAGCCTGACTCAATTATGAATGCTTCATGGCCTGTGGCAGGTCCTGTTAATGAAGTTTTAATACACTCC
TCACAGTATCTTATGGAAGTAACACATGACCTTAGACTACGACTCAAGAACTATATGATGCCAGCTAAAG
GGAAGAAGACTGACAAACAACCCCTGCAGAAGCCCTCACATTGCACCATCTATGTGGCAAAGAACTATCC
ACCTTGGCAACATACCACCCTGTCTGTTCTACGTAAACACTTTGAGGCCAATAACGGAAAACTGCCTGAC
AACAAAGTCATTGCTAGTGAACTATAACTCGAGTCTAGAGGGCCCTATTCTATAGTGTCACCTAAATGCT
AGAGCTCGCTGATCAGCCTCGACTGTGCCTTCTAGTTGCCAGCCATCTGTTGTTTGCCCCTCCCCCGTGC
CTTCCTTGACCCTGGAAGGTGCCACTCCCACTGTCCTTTCCTAATAAAATGAGGAAATTGCATCGCATTG
TCTGAGTAGGTGTCATTCTATTCTGGGGGGTGGGGTGGGGCAGGACAGCAAGGGGGAGGATTGGGAAGAC
AATAGCAGGCATGCTGGGGATGCGGTGGGCTCTATGGCTTCTGAGGCGGAAAGAACCAGCTGGGGCTCTA
GGGGGTATCCCC
[124 nt withheld, positions 4213-4336]
C
[91 nt withheld, positions 4338-4428]
A
[49 nt withheld, positions 4430-4478]
CCTTTGACGTTGGAGTCCACGTTCTTT
[37 nt withheld, positions 4506-4542]
ACCCTATCTCGGTCTATTCTTTTGATTTATAAGGGATTTTGCCGATTTCGGCCTATTGGTTAAAAAATGA
GCTGATTTAACAAAAATTTAACGCGAATTAATTCTGTGGAATGTGTGTCAGTTAGGGTGTGGAAAGTCCC
CAGGCTCCCCAGCAGGCAGAAGTATGCAAAGCATGCATCTCAATTAGTCAGCAACCAGGTGTGGAAAGTC
CCCAGGCTCCCCAGCAGGCAGAAGTATGCAAAGCATGCATCTCAATTAGTCAGCAACCATAGTCCCGCCC
CTAACTCCGCCCATCCCGCCCCTAACTCCGCCCAGTTCCGCCCATTCTCCGCCCCATGGCTGACTAATTT
TTTTTATTTATGCAGAGGCCGAGGCCGCCTCTGCCTCTGAGCTATTCCAGAAGTAGTGAGGAGGCTTTTT
TGGAGGCCTAGGCTTTTGCAAAAAGCTCCCGGGAGCTTGTATATCCATTTTCGGATCTGATCAAGAGACA
GGATGAGGATCGTTTCGCATGATTGAACAAGATGGATTGCACGCAGGTTCTCCGGCCGCTTGGGTGGAGA
GGCTATTCGGCTATGACTGGGCACAACAGACAATCGGCTGCTCTGATGCCGCCGTGTTCCGGCTGTCAGC
GCAGGGGCGCCCGGTTCTTTTTGTCAAGACCGACCTGTCCGGTGCCCTGAATGAACTGCAGGACGAGGCA
GCGCGGCTATCGTGGCTGGCCACGACGGGCGTTCCTTGCGCAGCTGTGCTCGACGTTGTCACTGAAGCGG
GAAGGGACTGGCTGCTATTGGGCGAAGTGCCGGGGCAGGATCTCCTGTCATCTCACCTTGCTCCTGCCGA
GAAAGTATCCATCATGGCTGATGCAATGCGGCGGCTGCATACGCTTGATCCGGCTACCTGCCCATTCGAC
CACCAAGCGAAACATCGCATCGAGCGAGCACGTACTCGGATGGAAGCCGGTCTTGTCGATCAGGATGATC
TGGACGAAGAGCATCAGGGGCTCGCGCCAGCCGAACTGTTCGCCAGGCTCAAGGCGCGCATGCCCGACGG
CGAGGATCTCGTCGTGACCCATGGCGATGCCTGCTTGCCGAATATCATGGTGGAAAATGGCCGCTTTTCT
GGATTCATCGACTGTGGCCGGCTGGGTGTGGCGGACCGCTATCAGGACATAGCGTTGGCTACCCGTGATA
TTGCTGAAGAGCTTGGCGGCGAATGGGCTGACCGCTTCCTCGTGCTTTACGGTATCGCCGCTCCCGATTC
GCAGCGCATCGCCTTCTATCGCCTTCTTGACGAGTTCTTCTGAGCGGGACTCTGGGGTTCGAAATGACCG
ACCAAGCGACGCCCAACCTGCCATCACGAGATTTCGATTCCACCGCCGCCTTCTATGAAAGGTTGGGCTT
CGGAATCGTTTTCCGGGACGCCGGCTGGATGATCCTCCAGCGCGGGGATCTCATGCTGGAGTTCTTCGCC
CACCCCAACTTGTTTATTGCAGCTTATAATGGTTACAAATAAAGCAATAGCATCACAAATTTCACAAATA
AAGCATTTTTTTCACTGCATTCTAGTTGTGGTTTGTCCAAACTCATCAATGTATCTTATCATGTCTGTAT
ACCGTCGACCTCTAGCTAGAGCTTGGCGTAATCATGGTCATAGCTGTTTCCTGTGTGAAATTGTTATCCG
CTCACAATTCCACACAACATACGAGCCGGAAGCATAAAGTGTAAAGCCTGGGGTGCCTAATGAGTGAGCT
AACTCACATTAATTGCGTTGCGCTCACTGCCCGCTTTCCAGTCGGGAAACCTGTCGTGCCAGCTGCATTA
ATGAATCGGCCAACGCGCGGGGAGAGGCGGTTTGCGTATTGGGCGCTCTTCCGCTTCCTCGCTCACTGAC
TCGCTGCGCTCGGTCGTTCGGCTGCGGCGAGCGGTATCAGCTCACTCAAAGGCGGTAATACGGTTATCCA
CAGAATCAGGGGATAACGCAGGAAAGAACATGTGAGCAAAAGGCCAGCAAAAGGCCAGGAACCGTAAAAA
GGCCGCGTTGCTGGCGTTTTTCCATAGGCTCCGCCCCCCTGACGAGCATCACAAAAATCGACGCTCAAGT
CAGAGGTGGCGAAACCCGACAGGACTATAAAGATACCAGGCGTTTCCCCCTGGAAGCTCCCTCGTGCGCT
CTCCTGTTCCGACCCTGCCGCTTACCGGATACCTGTCCGCCTTTCTCCCTTCGGGAAGCGTGGCGCTTTC
TCATAGCTCACGCTGTAGGTATCTCAGTTCGGTGTAGGTCGTTCGCTCCAAGCTGGGCTGTGTGCACGAA
CCCCCCGTTCAGCCCGACCGCTGCGCCTTATCCGGTAACTATCGTCTTGAGTCCAACCCGGTAAGACACG
ACTTATCGCCACTGGCAGCAGCCACTGGTAACAGGATTAGCAGAGCGAGGTATGTAGGCGGTGCTACAGA
GTTCTTGAAGTGGTGGCCTAACTACGGCTACACTAGAAGAACAGTATTTGGTATCTGCGCTCTGCTGAAG
CCAGTTACCTTCGGAAAAAGAGTTGGTAGCTCTTGATCCGGCAAACAAACCACCGCTGGTAGCGGTGGTT
TTTTTGTTTGCAAGCAGCAGATTACGCGCAGAAAAAAAGGATCTCAAGAAGATCCTTTGATCTTTTCTAC
GGGGTCTGACGCTCAGTGGAACGAAAACTCACGTTAAGGGATTTTGGTCATGAGATTATCAAAAAGGATC
TTCACCTAGATCCTTTTAAATTAAAAATGAAGTTTTAAATCAATCTAAAGTATATATGAGTAAACTTGGT
CTGACAGTTACCAATGCTTAATCAGTGAGGCACCTATCTCAGCGATCTGTCTATTTCGTTCATCCATAGT
TGCCTGACTCCCCGTCGTGTAGATAACTACGATACGGGAGGGCTTACCATCTGGCCCCAGTGCTGCAATG
ATACCGCGAGACCCACGCTCACCGGCTCCAGATTTATCAGCAATAAACCAGCCAGCCGGAAGGGCCGAGC
GCAGAAGTGGTCCTGCAACTTTATCCGCCTCCATCCAGTCTATTAATTGTTGCCGGGAAGCTAGAGTAAG
TAGTTCGCCAGTTAATAGTTTGCGCAACGTTGTTGCCATTGCTACAGGCATCGTGGTGTCACGCTCGTCG
TTTGGTATGGCTTCATTCAGCTCCGGTTCCCAACGATCAAGGCGAGTTACATGATCCCCCATGTTGTGCA
AAAAAGCGGTTAGCTCCTTCGGTCCTCCGATCGTTGTCAGAAGTAAGTTGGCCGCAGTGTTATCACTCAT
GGTTATGGCAGCACTGCATAATTCTCTTACTGTCATGCCATCCGTAAGATGCTTTTCTGTGACTGGTGAG
TACTCAACCAAGTCATTCTGAGAATAGTGTATGCGGCGACCGAGTTGCTCTTGCCCGGCGTCAATACGGG
ATAATACCGCGCCACATAGCAGAACTTTAAAAGTGCTCATCATTGGAAAACGTTCTTCGGGGCGAAAACT
CTCAAGGATCTTACCGCTGTTGAGATCCAGTTCGATGTAACCCACTCGTGCACCCAACTGATCTTCAGCA
TCTTTTACTTTCACCAGCGTTTCTGGGTGAGCAAAAACAGGAAGGCAAAATGCCGCAAAAAAGGGAATAA
GGGCGACACGGAAATGTTGAATACTCATACTCTTCCTTTTTCAATATTATTGAAGCATTTATCAGGGTTA
TTGTCTCATGAGCGGATACATATTTGAATGTATTTAGAAAAATAAACAAATAGGGGTTCCGCGCACATTT
CCCCGAAAAGTGCCACCTGACG
Features (pLannotate 1.2.2; 21 found; start..end, strand, type, name):
     30..82      -  misc_feature   bom (fragment): basis of mobility region from pBR322
    237..616     +  enhancer       CMV enhancer: human cytomegalovirus immediate early enhancer
    617..820     +  promoter       CMV promoter: human cytomegalovirus (CMV) immediate early promoter
    816..849     +  LTR            5' LTR (truncated) (fragment): truncated 5' long terminal repeat (LTR) from HIV-1
    865..883     +  promoter       T7 promoter: promoter for bacteriophage T7 RNA polymerase
    947..3874    +  CDS            LARS1 (fragment): SYLC_HUMAN - Also known as KIAA1352, LARS. Experimental evidence at protein level: Swiss-Prot protein existence level 1. Catalyzes the specific attachment of an amino acid to its cognate tRNA in a two step reaction: the amino acid (AA) is first activated by ATP to form AA-AMP and then transferred to the acceptor end of the tRNA. Exhibits a post-transfer editing activity to hydrolyze mischarged tRNAs. From Homo sapiens (Human).
   3899..3917    -  promoter       SP6 promoter: promoter for bacteriophage SP6 RNA polymerase
   3943..4167    +  polyA_signal   bGH poly(A) signal: bovine growth hormone polyadenylation signal
   4171..4192    +  promoter       SV40 promoter (fragment): SV40 enhancer and early promoter
   4213..4641    +  rep_origin     f1 ori (sequence partly withheld): f1 bacteriophage origin of replication; arrow indicates direction of (+) strand synthesis
   4655..4984    +  promoter       SV40 promoter: SV40 enhancer and early promoter
   5051..5842    +  CDS            neo: KKA2_KLEPN - Also known as kan, nptII. Experimental evidence at protein level: Swiss-Prot protein existence level 1. Resistance to kanamycin, neomycin, paromomycin, ribostamycin, butirosin and gentamicin B. From Klebsiella pneumoniae.
   5866..6024    +  CDS            ble (fragment): BLE_KLEPN - Experimental evidence at protein level: Swiss-Prot protein existence level 1. Binding protein with a strong affinity to the bleomycin family of antibiotics. Binds to CL990; an antimitotic-antibiotic compound. From Klebsiella pneumoniae.
   6019..6140    +  polyA_signal   SV40 poly(A) signal: SV40 polyadenylation signal
   6213..6229    -  protein_bind   lac operator: The lac repressor binds to the lac operator to inhibit transcription in E. coli. This inhibition can be relieved by adding lactose or isopropyl-β-D-thiogalactopyranoside (IPTG). lac repressor encoded by lacI
   6237..6267    -  promoter       lac promoter: promoter for the E. coli lac operon
   6282..6303    -  protein_bind   CAP binding site: CAP binding activates transcription in the presence of cAMP. E. coli catabolite activator protein
   6316..6408    -  CDS            lacI (fragment): lac repressor; lacI; The lac repressor binds to the lac operator to inhibit transcription in E. coli. This inhibition can be relieved by adding lactose or isopropyl-β-D-thiogalactopyranoside (IPTG).
   6591..7179    -  rep_origin     ori: high-copy-number ColE1/pMB1/pBR322/pUC origin of replication
   7350..8210    -  CDS            AmpR: β-lactamase; bla; confers resistance to ampicillin, carbenicillin, and related antibiotics
   8211..8315    -  promoter       AmpR promoter: bla
