[The description below was written by a language model from this plasmid's Addgene catalogue record and pLannotate feature annotations shown in this document.]
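Description:
pcDNA8-Flag-LARS(1-976aa) is a mammalian expression plasmid built on a laboratory-modified pcDNA3 backbone in which a FLAG epitope and an altered cloning site were introduced. It is maintained in E. coli through a high-copy ColE1/pUC-type origin and an ampicillin resistance gene (β-lactamase with its own promoter), and it also carries an f1 phage origin. For selection in mammalian cells, an SV40 enhancer/early promoter drives a neomycin phosphotransferase gene terminated by an SV40 polyadenylation signal, allowing G418 selection of stable transfectants. The sequenced record is about 8.3 kb, consistent with the stated 5.4 kb backbone plus a 2.9 kb insert.

The payload is a fragment of human LARS1 (leucyl-tRNA synthetase, LRS) encoding amino acids 1–976, so the C-terminal portion of the protein is missing. It was cloned between BamHI and XhoI sites, both retained. According to the backbone notes, the expression unit runs CMV promoter, T7 promoter, Kozak sequence, FLAG, then the LARS1 fragment, giving an N-terminally FLAG-tagged protein. The feature table annotates the CMV enhancer and promoter, the LARS1 coding fragment and the downstream bovine growth hormone polyadenylation signal, but does not call the short FLAG tag separately. The flanking T7 and SP6 phage promoters are standard pcDNA3 elements that could support in vitro transcription. A few small annotated fragments (an HIV-1 LTR piece, bom, ble, lacI and lac promoter/operator remnants) appear to be backbone remnants or incidental short matches rather than functional parts.

The construct serves to express the truncated, epitope-tagged synthetase in mammalian cells for detection or immunoprecipitation. The associated publication concerns LRS activation of Vps34 in amino acid sensing by mTORC1, suggesting use in domain-mapping experiments, though the record does not state this explicitly.
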