Addgene plasmid #139689: pcDNA8-Flag-LARS(1-976aa)
Purpose: Expresses N-teminal Flag tagged aa 1-976 of LARS1
Depositing lab: Jie Chen. Depositing organization: University of Illinois at Urbana-Champaign. Publication: Leucyl-tRNA Synthetase Activates Vps34 in Amino Acid-Sensing mTORC1 Signaling. Yoon MS, Son K, Arauz E, Han JM, Kim S, Chen J. Cell Rep. 2016 Aug 9;16(6):1510-1517. doi: 10.1016/j.celrep.2016.07.008. Epub 2016 Jul 28. PubMed 27477288.
Backbone
  Vector backbone: pCDNA3-FLAG TAGGED
  Backbone manufacturer: Flag inserted and cloning site modified in lab
  Backbone size w/o insert (bp): 5400
  Modifications to backbone: CMV promoter - T7 promoter - HindI - NotI - Kozak sequence - Flag - BamHI - LRS-XhoI…
  Vector type: Mammalian Expression
  Selectable markers: Neomycin (select with G418)
Growth in bacteria
  Bacterial resistance: Ampicillin, 100 μg/mL
  Growth temperature: 37°C
  Growth strain: DH5alpha
  Copy number: Unknown
Gene/Insert
  Gene/Insert name: LARS1 (alt names: Leucyl-tRNA-synthetase; LRS)
  Species: H. sapiens (human)
  Insert size (bp): 2928
  Entrez Gene: LARS1 (a.k.a. HSPC192, ILFS1, LARS, LEURS, LEUS, LFIS, LRS, PIG44, RNTLS, cLRS, hr025Cl)
  Promoter: CMV
  Tag / fusion protein: FLAG (N terminal on insert)
  Cloning method: Restriction Enzyme; 5′ cloning site BamHI (not destroyed); 3′ cloning site XhoI (not destroyed)
  Sequencing primers: 5′ CMV-F; 3′ BGH-REV
Terms and licenses: Academic/Nonprofit Terms; Industry Terms: Not Available to Industry
How to cite: pcDNA8-Flag-LARS(1-976aa) was a gift from Jie Chen (Addgene plasmid # 139689 ; http://n2t.net/addgene:139689 ; RRID:Addgene_139689)
