>Addgene plasmid #139689 | pcDNA8-Flag-LARS(1-976aa) | depositor partial sequence | sequence record 270341 | pcDNA8-Flag-LARS(1-976aa) sequence 1424 bps
CNNGGGCTATAGCGAGCTCTCTGGCTACTAGAGAACCCACTGCTTACTGGCTTATCGAAATTAATACGAC
TCNCTATAGGGAGACCCAAGCTTGGGGGGCGGCCGCCATGGATTATAAAGATGATGATGATGGATCGGAT
CCCATGGCGGAAAGAAAAGGAACAGCCAAAGTGGACTTTTTGAAGAAGATTGAGAAAGAAATCCAACAGA
AATGGGATACTGAGAGAGTGTTTGAGGTCAATGCATCTAATTTAGAGAAACAGACCAGCAAGGGCAAGTA
TTTTGTAACCTTCCCATATCCATATATGAATGGACGCCTTCATTTGGGACACACGTTTTCTTTATCCAAA
TGTGAGTTTGCTGTAGGGTACCAGCGATTGAAAGGAAAATGTTGTCTGTTTCCCTTTGGCCTGCACTGTA
CTGGAATGCCTATTAAGGCATGTGCTGATAAGTTGAAAAGAGAAATAGAGCTGTATGGTTGCCCCCCTGA
TTTTCCAGATGAAGAAGAGGAAGAGGAAGAAACCAGTGTTAAAACAGAAGATATAATAATTAAGGATAAA
GCTAAAGGAAAAAAGAGTAAAGCTGCTGCTAAAGCTGGATCTTCTAAATACCAGTGGGGCATTATGAAAT
CCCTTGGCCTGTCTGATGAAGAGATAGTAAAATTTTCTGAAGCAGAACATTGGCTTGATTATTTCCCGCC
ACTGGCTATTCAGGATTTAAAAAAGAATGGGTTTGAAGGTAGACTGGCGTCGTTCCTTCATCACCACTGA
TGTTAATCCTTACTATGATTCATTTGTCAGATGGCNAATTTTTAACATTAAGAGAAAGAAACAAAATTTA
AATTTGGGAAGCGGTATACAATTTTNACTCTCCGAAANGATGGACAGCCTTTGCATGGATCATGANAGAC
AAACTGGAGAGGGTGTTGGGACCTCAGGAATATACTTTNCTCAAATTGAAGGGGCCTTGACCCATNCCNT
TNTAAATTAAGTGGCCTGAAAAGGTAAAAATATTTTTCTTGGGGGGCTGCTACCCCNCANACCTNNNACC
TTNTTTGGGCCAAACAAATNGTTGGGGNTCCNNCCNGATTNTGANGNANCTTTGGNATTNGNNCGGGGGA
AATGGNGAANNTNTTCCTCTNTNNCCCCAAANGNANCCNGGAATTTNTCNTCCCGGGCCTTTCCCAANAA
NANTGGNNGNGGNCCNTNTNTTAAGGNAATTAAGGGGGANGGAAATTCTTGGGGGCCNCCCTTTTGCCCC
CTTTAANATNANAAAGGGGTTTTNTTGTTNNCCCANNTCTAATTTAAAGGGAAAAAGGCCCGGGGGGGGT
TCANTTNTNNNCCCCNCCCCCCNGANATTNCCNCCCNNAAAANTNAAAAAACCCCCCTCCCAAATNAAAT
AANAAAAANTTTNCCTTTTNCCCC
